Addgene plasmid #109605: actc1b-mKate2-rab1aa
Purpose: Muscle specific zebrafish expression of mKate2 fused to rab1aa
Depositing lab: Rob Parton. Depositing organization: University of Queensland, Institute for Molecular Bioscience. Publication: In vivo cell biological screening identifies an endocytic capture mechanism for T-tubule formation. Hall TE, Martel N, Ariotti N, Xiong Z, Lo HP, Ferguson C, Rae J, Lim YW, Parton RG. Nat Commun. 2020 Jul 24;11(1):3711. doi: 10.1038/s41467-020-17486-w. PubMed 32709891.
Backbone
  Vector backbone: pDONR p2R-p3
  Vector type: Zebrafish plasmids
Growth in bacteria
  Bacterial resistance: Ampicillin, 100 μg/mL
  Growth temperature: 37°C
  Growth strain: DH5alpha
  Copy number: High Copy
Gene/Insert
  Gene/Insert name: rab1aa
  Species: D. rerio (zebrafish)
  Entrez Gene: rab1aa (a.k.a. si:ch73-131e21.5)
  Tag / fusion protein: mKate2 (N terminal on insert)
  Cloning method: Gateway Cloning
Terms and licenses: Academic/Nonprofit Terms; Industry Terms: Not Available to Industry
How to cite: actc1b-mKate2-rab1aa was a gift from Rob Parton (Addgene plasmid # 109605 ; http://n2t.net/addgene:109605 ; RRID:Addgene_109605)
