[The description below was written by a language model from this plasmid's Addgene catalogue record and pLannotate feature annotations shown in this document.]
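Description:
actc1b-mKate2-rab1aa is a zebrafish expression plasmid assembled by multisite Gateway cloning, designed to express a red fluorescent mKate2–Rab1aa fusion specifically in muscle. The catalogue lists pDONR P2R-P3 as the backbone, which probably reflects the entry clone that supplied rab1aa. The two sequenced records (about 9.5 kb, essentially concordant apart from their start point) instead show a finished expression clone. It has attB4, attB1, attB2 and attB3 sites in order, sits in a pBluescript-type backbone, and carries ampicillin rather than donor-vector selection. It is propagated in E. coli through a high-copy ColE1/pUC origin and AmpR, and an M13 origin fragment and lac/T3 promoter remnants are also present.

The roughly 4 kb interval between attB4 and attB1 has no meaningful annotation; a short "copia promoter" hit there is likely spurious. By position and by the plasmid name, this interval should hold the actc1b (cardiac alpha-actin 1b) muscle promoter, although the feature table does not label it. Downstream, the mKate2 coding sequence lies between attB1 and attB2. It is followed directly by the zebrafish rab1aa open reading frame, which the annotation software matched to a mammalian RAB1A homologue. This places mKate2 at the N terminus of the GTPase, with the attB2 site serving as a linker. An SV40 polyadenylation signal follows attB3. A fragment annotated as medaka tyrosinase flanks the cassette; such hits are typical of Tol2 transposon arms in Tol2kit-style destination vectors, but the record does not confirm this.

Rab1 proteins regulate ER-to-Golgi vesicular traffic, so the fusion acts as a live marker of that compartment in muscle fibres. The associated study was an in vivo cell-biological screen of T-tubule formation.
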