Features (pLannotate 1.2.2; 21 found; start..end, strand, type, name):
      7..228     -  rep_origin     M13 ori (fragment) (sequence partly withheld): M13 bacteriophage origin of replication; arrow indicates direction of (+) strand synthesis
    228..515     +  CDS            tyr (fragment) (sequence partly withheld): TYRO_ORYLA - Also known as tyro. Experimental evidence at transcript level: Swiss-Prot protein existence level 2. This is a copper-containing oxidase that functions in the formation of pigments such as melanins and other polyphenolic compounds. From Oryzias latipes (Japanese rice fish) (Japanese killifish).
   1097..1117    +  protein_bind   attB4: mutant version of attB; core recombination site for the Gateway® BP reaction BP Clonase™
   2025..2041    -  promoter       copia promoter (fragment): strong promoter from the Drosophila transposable element copia (Sinclair et al., 1986)
   5093..5113    +  protein_bind   attB1: mutant version of attB; core recombination site for the Gateway® BP reaction BP Clonase™
   5123..5818    +  CDS            mKate2: mKate2 is a basic (constitutively fluorescent) red fluorescent protein published in 2009, derived from Entacmaea quadricolor. It is reported to be a rapidly-maturing monomer with moderate acid sensitivity.
   5820..5844    -  protein_bind   attB2: mutant version of attB; recombination site for the Gateway® BP reaction BP Clonase™
   5846..6445    +  CDS            RAB1A: RAB1A_CANLF - Also known as RAB1. Experimental evidence at protein level: Swiss-Prot protein existence level 1. The small GTPases Rab are key regulators of intracellular membrane trafficking, from the formation of transport vesicles to their fusion with membranes (PubMed:1429835). Rabs cycle between an inactive GDP-bound form and an active GTP-bound form that is able to recruit to membranes different sets of downstream effectors directly responsible for vesicle formation, movement, tethering and fusion (PubMed:1429835). RAB1A regulates vesicular protein transport from the endoplasmic reticulum
   6449..6469    -  protein_bind   attB3: mutant version of attB; core recombination site for the Gateway® BP reaction BP Clonase™
   6473..6493    +  CDS            lacZα (fragment): LacZα fragment of β-galactosidase; lacZ fragment
   6509..6643    -  polyA_signal   SV40 poly(A) signal: SV40 polyadenylation signal
   6666..6749    -  CDS            large T antigen (fragment): large T antigen from SV40 (simian virus 40)
   7315..7355    -  misc_feature   MCS (fragment): pBluescript multiple cloning site
   7368..7386    -  promoter       T3 promoter: promoter for bacteriophage T3 RNA polymerase
   7431..7447    -  protein_bind   lac operator: The lac repressor binds to the lac operator to inhibit transcription in E. coli. This inhibition can be relieved by adding lactose or isopropyl-β-D-thiogalactopyranoside (IPTG). lac repressor encoded by lacI
   7455..7485    -  promoter       lac promoter: promoter for the E. coli lac operon
   7500..7521    -  protein_bind   CAP binding site: CAP binding activates transcription in the presence of cAMP. E. coli catabolite activator protein
   7534..7626    -  CDS            lacI (fragment): lac repressor; lacI; The lac repressor binds to the lac operator to inhibit transcription in E. coli. This inhibition can be relieved by adding lactose or isopropyl-β-D-thiogalactopyranoside (IPTG).
   7809..8397    -  rep_origin     ori: high-copy-number ColE1/pMB1/pBR322/pUC origin of replication
   8568..9428    -  CDS            AmpR: β-lactamase; bla; confers resistance to ampicillin, carbenicillin, and related antibiotics
   9429..9533    -  promoter       AmpR promoter: bla
>Addgene plasmid #109605 | actc1b-mKate2-rab1aa | depositor full sequence | sequence record 206542 | Full Sequence
CCACCTAAATTGTAAGCGTTAATATTTTGTTAAAATTCGCGTTAAATTTTTGTTAAATCAGCTCATTTTT
TAACCAATAGGCCGAAATCGGCAAAATCCCTTATAAATCAAAAGAATAGACCGAGATAGGGT
[37 nt withheld, positions 133-169]
AAAGAACGTGGACTCCAACGTCAAAGG
[32 nt withheld, positions 197-228]
GCTGGCTAAGAACTCATCAGCCTCCCCGGTCCATCTACCCACGTACCAATGCACCAATTGGCCACAATGA
CGGCTACTACATGGTGCCATTCCTTCCTCTTTATAGGAATGGAGACTACCTCCTGTCCAACAAGGCTCTT
GGATACGAGTACGCCTACCTGTTGGACCCAGGTCATTGCACAACACCAGAAATGCCCTCTGATCTGCAAA
AGACGTGAATATCTGTTCAGACACCCATATCCACTCTGTTCCACACAGGTCAGAGGTTTGTCCAGGAGTT
CTTGACAGAGGTGTAAAAAGTACTCAAAAATTTTACTCAAGTGAAAGTACAAGTACTTAGGGAAAATTTT
ACTCAATTAAAAGTAAAAGTATCTGGCTAGAATCTTACTTGAGTAAAAGTAAAAAAGTACTCCATTAAAA
TTGTACTTGAGTATTAAGGAAGTAAAAGTAAAAGCAAGAAAGAAAACTAGAGATTCTTGTTTAAGCTTTT
AATCTCAAAAAACATTAAATGAAATGCATACAAGGTTTTATCCTGCTTTAGAACTGTTTGTATTTAATTA
TCAAACTATAAGACAGACAATCTAATGCCAGTACACGCTACTCAAAGTTGTAAAACCTCAGATTTAACTT
CAGTAGAAGCTGATTCTCAAAATTGTTAGTGTCAAGCCTAGCTCTTTTGGGGCTGAAAAGCAATCCTGCA
GTGCTGAAAAGCCTCTCACAGGCAGCCGATGCGGGAAGAGGTGTATTAGTCTTGATAGAGAGGCTGCAAA
TAGCAGGAAACGTGAGCAGAGACTCCCTGGTGTCTGAAACACAGGCCAGATGGGCCCTCGAGCAGGAAAC
AGCTATGACCATGATTACGCCAAGCTATCAACTTTGTATAGAAAAGTTGGCACGCGCAGATTCCGTGTGG
GCCTGGTAATATCTTACCATTTTAAGCTATTTTAAGATTAGGGAAAAAAATTAAATAAAACTACTTTAAA
ATTACTTTCCTTAAAAAGCAACATATTTATTTAGTTTTTGTTTAACTGGCTCAAGATTGTAATATTTTAC
TTTTACATGTTTTTTTTAAGTACCTAAATGTGTTCAAAAGTAAAGTATGTTATTGTTTTTTTTTTTTTAA
TGTTAGCTAAGCTTTAAATTGTAATATATTACTTTTAAAAGTGACTTTTTAAAAATGTAAATAAAAAAGT
AACTATAAATGTGTAATGCATGTTATTTCTGTGGGTTTTTTAATTTTCATCTCAACTGGGCTTACAATTT
TAACATAATAAAAATCAAATCAAATCAAATCAGGCCCTTATTTGTCACATACACTCTTGTATACTGAAAT
AAACTAAATGTTGAGAAAAATTTAAATACACCAAAATAACGCATACCTTTTTTGTAATTACCTAAGTAAA
ACATTTAGTTCCTTTTTTAAGTGACTCAAGATTGTAATCTATTAATTGTAAAAGATAAAACTAGTGATCA
ATCTGACGTGCTTCTATGCAGCCTGTGAGATTAATTGTGATGTTTAATTATTAAACAATTTAAATGGATC
AAACATTTCACATGTGCTTATTGTGTCCAACAAAACCAGCAGAAGCACTTAAAAATATTGCATGACAACA
TGAGTTTTTAATGTAAATTATATATACTTCCTAAACGAAGTTAATCATATTTTCTAAAATAATAATGTCA
TTGAAATATTTAAATAAATGATAANCTTTAGTTGATTCAACATAAAATTGAAAGCAATAAGGACTTTTTT
TTTTTTACAGCGGTGAAGCAAAAGCNTGNAAATAATCATATAAATATAATAAATAAATAAATAAAATAAT
GGTTCTTGGTGCAAATATGAACACTTTAAATAAATATAGAATAAATATGATCAATAAGTCATAACGACGT
GTTTTATGTTGATTATAATTTAAACATGTTTCTAACGCAAGTTTTAAAAACTGTTTTAAAGTATTATTTT
AAGTTATAAGATCAATTTGACTCAACATTTTGTAGTGAAAATATGTTGTGTAAAATTAATATAATATACA
CTATAAAAATGCAAGGTTCCACACAATTCATTCATGTTGTCCCAACACAAATCGATTAAGTTAACAAATA
TATGTGGATTGAACATAAAAAATTAAGTTGTCCCAATGAAATCTCAAGAATTGTGTTGTTTCAGCTCATT
TTAAATAAGTAGTTTTAACAAGTAAAAAATAACATATTTTTGAGTGTGTATATATATATATTTATATATT
ACAAAATATAATAATATAAAATGTAAAAGATATAAACCATGCTACATATATTTAAGAGCTATTTTGCACA
TTACTTTTTTGCAAGCCATTTGAGTGTTTTTTTACAAATATATATTAGCTAAATATACAATATCTTAAAT
ATACAATTAATCAGACATGCAAAAAATGCATTTAACCTACATAAAAATACATGATCAACATATGTTTTAT
GCTGATTACAACTAAATCAAACGTAATGAAATTAATTTATAAAAGCGATTTAAATATGTCAATATTTTAA
GTTAAAATCACTTGAAACCTACTATAAATGAACTTAAATTTAAAAAATCTCCTTTAATTCCAATGCAGCA
CTGTTGTTTTTTCAGCTGAGGACCCCCGGTGCAGATGGTTGGCCCCCGGCCCGCTATTCTAAGGAAGCCT
TTCTTAATTTTAGGGCGGCGCTGCATGCGCTCAGATCAGATTCACGGGTGGAGAGGGTTATTTTCTCTTT
TTTATTTTTTCTTGCCTGCTCATATTTGGGCCTGTGTGAACCCCAGGCTCCGCCTCGGCCCCCAGGAGCC
GCTCTTATTTAAAGGGGATCCTCGCCTTCAGTCTTCGTCCCAGTGGAAGCATCAGTCTTGTGATAACAAC
TTGGTGAGTCCTACAGACCAGCGCTCGACTCTAGGCTTTAAATGCATTGATTTCTCTGGATTAGCTACCG
GGAGAGTTTTAACTTTGCTTATTAGTCTTGTGCTTGAACTGCTAGGTTTAAAGAGGGTTTTCTCTAATGC
ATGCATGAAGCGACAGCTGAAAACCAGAAATAGAGCGTTTGTCCTCCTGTTAAACTCTAGCCTTTCTTTG
GCATTTGTCAGTCCGAGTCTTCAGCTGCCGGCAGGAGATTGGGTTTCAGTAACACTTGCTGAGCACAAAC
TACACGTGCTTCCTTCAGATTTAATTCATTATTAATCATTCTAGATTTAAATGATCTTCTTACTCATTGC
TGATTATTTTAGCCTTGCGGAGCAGATTAAATGAGCACGTGTTTATTAAGATTGATTTAAATATAATTAA
TATTTCACCACTGTAGTTTTAAAATTGCCTTCTAAGTCATGGTTGATTTTTAATAGGTATCGGCTCTAAT
TAGATTACTATTTTGGTTTTTAAATGTTATTTCTATTTCATTTGTAGGCTCGTTTTTAATGTGATTTTAT
TAGATTCTAGTTTTAAAATCATCTTTTAGCCTTACTGAGCAGACTGAATGAACATGTTTCATTAAGATTA
ACTTCATTATAGTTAATTATTTAATCATTCTAGTGGATTATAAATCAGCTCTATTTAAATTGATTGTCGT
GTTTATTTCTATTTGATTTTTGATTATTTTTTAAGGTCGTTTTTATGTGATTTTTCCCCGATTCTAATTT
TAAACTAATTGTTTGATTTTTATATGATTCGACTCTTTTTAAATGAATTGTTTTGCTTTTTTTATTGAGC
ATATATATATATTATACAATTTCAATCAACAATTGTTGTGCTTTTTAAATGTTGTTTCTATTTCATTTCT
AGGGTCGATTTTATTCGATTCTAGTTTTAAAATCGTGATTTCTAACTCCTAACCTTACTGAGCAGACTGA
ATGAACATGTTTCATCAAGATTAACTTCATTATAGTTAATTATTGAATCGGGCTAGTGGTTTATAAATCA
GCTCTATTATAAATTAATTGTCATCATTATTTCTATTTAATTTTTATTATTTTTTTAGGATTATTTTTAA
GGGATTTTTTTCACGTTCTAGTTTTAAACTCAATGCTCATTACTGCTCACCCTTGCTGAGCAGTCTTTCG
TTAAGATTAAATTAATTAATAACCCATTCTAGTTTTAAAACAGTGTCTTAAGGCATAGCTGATATTTTAC
AAGTTTACTATTTAATATATCTCCATTTCTTTTTTTAGGGTCGATTTCATCTGATTTGATTAATTTTTAT
TATCTTCACTAAGCTTTTTGTTCTAGGTTTTATTCTCAGTATTATTACTGTTATATTTGAACTGAATTTC
TCCTCATAGTTTATTCATTTTATTTATTTATTTTTTGTTTATTCGCTATTTTGTATTTTAGTTTTTAATT
AGAAATTTTATTAGAATCGTTTTGAACTAGTTTTTATGCACTCTAACATTAATATTAAATCATAACTATT
ATTTTTATTATAATTTATTTGTGTTTATCTTTTTGTGTAGCTTTCATGTGTTTTTATTTTAGTTTTATTA
TGTTTGCATTGAATTTTTTGGACTAGTTTATATAACGATATACAGAAAAGCCATGACAACAAATGTTTTT
ATAATACCTATTAAGTATAAGCTAATCAGATTTCCACTATTCTGTTCAAAGTTAACATTATTAGCCATTC
TGATGGATCATTTGACATTTGTCATATGTCTTTATGAACACTGCTCTTTCAGATGCCACTTTTAAAGCTG
TTTTTTACAGTAAATGAACGTTTATTATTATGACATTATTTCCTAAGGCCTCTAGAGTACAGCAGGATGT
GGCGTGTGCATTACTGTGTAATTATGCTGACTGTAAATGTGCATTTATAGACTGTCAGCATGTCTGACTG
TGCGCTGTTGTGATTTGTCCTGCACAGACCAAGGCAAGTTTGTACAAAAAAGCAGGCTGCCACCATGGTG
AGCGAGCTGATTAAGGAGAACATGCACATGAAGCTGTACATGGAGGGCACCGTGAACAACCACCACTTCA
AGTGCACATCCGAGGGCGAAGGCAAGCCCTACGAGGGCACCCAGACCATGAGAATCAAGGCGGTCGAGGG
CGGCCCTCTCCCCTTCGCCTTCGACATCCTGGCTACCAGCTTCATGTACGGCAGCAAAACCTTCATCAAC
CACACCCAGGGCATCCCCGACTTCTTTAAGCAGTCCTTCCCCGAGGGCTTCACATGGGAGAGAGTCACCA
CATACGAAGACGGGGGCGTGCTGACCGCTACCCAGGACACCAGCCTCCAGGACGGCTGCCTCATCTACAA
CGTCAAGATCAGAGGGGTGAACTTCCCATCCAACGGCCCTGTGATGCAGAAGAAAACACTCGGCTGGGAG
GCCTCCACCGAGACCCTGTACCCCGCTGACGGCGGCCTGGAAGGCAGAGCCGACATGGCCCTGAAGCTCG
TGGGCGGGGGCCACCTGATCTGCAACTTGAAGACCACATACAGATCCAAGAAACCCGCTAAGAACCTCAA
GATGCCCGGCGTCTACTATGTGGACAGAAGACTGGAAAGAATCAAGGAGGCCGACAAAGAGACCTACGTC
GAGCAGCACGAGGTGGCTGTGGCCAGATACTGCGACCTCCCTAGCAAACTGGGGCACAGAGACCCAGCTT
TCTTGTACAAAGTGGTGAATCCTGAATATGATTACCTGTTCAAACTCCTGCTGATCGGAGACTCTGGCGT
CGGGAAGTCTTGCCTTCTGCTGCGCTTTGCTGACGACACGTATACAGAGAGCTACATCAGCACGATAGGA
GTAGACTTTAAGATCAGGACCATAGAGCTCGACGGGAAGACCATTAAACTACAGATCTGGGACACTGCTG
GTCAGGAGCGCTTTCGCACCATCACCTCCAGCTACTACAGAGGAGCTCACGGCATCATCGTGGTTTATGA
TGTCACAGATCAGGAGTCCTTCAATAACGTCAAGCAGTGGCTTCAGGAGATCGACCGCTACGCTAGCGAG
AACGTCAACAAACTTTTGGTGGGGAACAAGTGTGAGCTGACCACCAAGAAAGTTGTGGATTACACAGCGG
CGAAGGAGTTTGCAGACTCTCTGAGCATCCCGTTCCTGGAGACAAGCGCTAAGAGCTCCACGAACGTCGA
GCAGGCCTTCATGACCATGGCTGCGGAGATCAAGAAGAGGATGGGCCCCGGGGCCACAGCGGGCGCTGAG
AAATCCAACCTGAAGATCCACAGCACACCAGTGAAGACGTCCAGCGGAGGCTGCTGCTGACAACTTTATT
ATACATAGTTGATAATTCACTGGCCGTCGTTTTACGGTACCATCGATGATGATCCAGACATGATAAGATA
CATTGATGAGTTTGGACAAACCACAACTAGAATGCAGTGAAAAAAATGCTTTATTTGTGAAATTTGTGAT
GCTATTGCTTTATTTGTAACCATTATAAGCTGCAATAAACAAGTTAACAACAACAATTGCATTCATTTTA
TGTTTCAGGTTCAGGGGGAGGTGTGGGAGGTTTTTTAAAGCAAGTAAAACCTCTACAAATGTGGTATGGC
TGATTATGATCCTCTAGATCAGATCTGCGAAGATACGGCCACGGGTGCTCTTGATCCTGTGGCTGATTTT
GGACTGTGCTGCTCGCAGCTGCTGATGAATCACATACTTCCTCCATTTTCTTCCACTGATTGACTGTTAT
AATTTCCCTAATTTCCAGGTCAAGGTGCTGTGCATTGTGGTAATAGATGTGACATGACGTCACTTCCAAA
GGACCAATGAACATGTCTGACCAATTTCATATAATGTGAAAACGATTTTCATAGGCAGAATAAATAACAT
TTAAATTAAACTGGGCATCAGCGCAATTCAATTGGTTTGGTAATAGCAAGGGAAAATAGAATGAAGTGAT
CTCCAAAAAATAAGTACTTTTTGACTGTAAATAAAATTGTAAGGAGTAAAAAGTACTTTTTTTTCTAAAA
AAATGTAATTAAGTAAAAGTAAAAGTATTGATTTTTAATTGTACTCAAGTAAAGTAAAAATCCCCAAAAA
TAATACTTAAGTACAGTAATCAAGTAAAATTACTCAAGTACTTTACACCTCTGGTTCTTGACCCCCTACC
TTCAGCAAGCCCAGCAGATCCACTAGTTCTAGAGCGGCCGCCACCGCGGTGGAGCTCCAGCTTTTGTTCC
CTTTAGTGAGGGTTAATTGCGCGCTTGGCGTAATCATGGTCATAGCTGTTTCCTGTGTGAAATTGTTATC
CGCTCACAATTCCACACAACATACGAGCCGGAAGCATAAAGTGTAAAGCCTGGGGTGCCTAATGAGTGAG
CTAACTCACATTAATTGCGTTGCGCTCACTGCCCGCTTTCCAGTCGGGAAACCTGTCGTGCCAGCTGCAT
TAATGAATCGGCCAACGCGCGGGGAGAGGCGGTTTGCGTATTGGGCGCTCTTCCGCTTCCTCGCTCACTG
ACTCGCTGCGCTCGGTCGTTCGGCTGCGGCGAGCGGTATCAGCTCACTCAAAGGCGGTAATACGGTTATC
CACAGAATCAGGGGATAACGCAGGAAAGAACATGTGAGCAAAAGGCCAGCAAAAGGCCAGGAACCGTAAA
AAGGCCGCGTTGCTGGCGTTTTTCCATAGGCTCCGCCCCCCTGACGAGCATCACAAAAATCGACGCTCAA
GTCAGAGGTGGCGAAACCCGACAGGACTATAAAGATACCAGGCGTTTCCCCCTGGAAGCTCCCTCGTGCG
CTCTCCTGTTCCGACCCTGCCGCTTACCGGATACCTGTCCGCCTTTCTCCCTTCGGGAAGCGTGGCGCTT
TCTCATAGCTCACGCTGTAGGTATCTCAGTTCGGTGTAGGTCGTTCGCTCCAAGCTGGGCTGTGTGCACG
AACCCCCCGTTCAGCCCGACCGCTGCGCCTTATCCGGTAACTATCGTCTTGAGTCCAACCCGGTAAGACA
CGACTTATCGCCACTGGCAGCAGCCACTGGTAACAGGATTAGCAGAGCGAGGTATGTAGGCGGTGCTACA
GAGTTCTTGAAGTGGTGGCCTAACTACGGCTACACTAGAAGGACAGTATTTGGTATCTGCGCTCTGCTGA
AGCCAGTTACCTTCGGAAAAAGAGTTGGTAGCTCTTGATCCGGCAAACAAACCACCGCTGGTAGCGGTGG
TTTTTTTGTTTGCAAGCAGCAGATTACGCGCAGAAAAAAAGGATCTCAAGAAGATCCTTTGATCTTTTCT
ACGGGGTCTGACGCTCAGTGGAACGAAAACTCACGTTAAGGGATTTTGGTCATGAGATTATCAAAAAGGA
TCTTCACCTAGATCCTTTTAAATTAAAAATGAAGTTTTAAATCAATCTAAAGTATATATGAGTAAACTTG
GTCTGACAGTTACCAATGCTTAATCAGTGAGGCACCTATCTCAGCGATCTGTCTATTTCGTTCATCCATA
GTTGCCTGACTCCCCGTCGTGTAGATAACTACGATACGGGAGGGCTTACCATCTGGCCCCAGTGCTGCAA
TGATACCGCGAGACCCACGCTCACCGGCTCCAGATTTATCAGCAATAAACCAGCCAGCCGGAAGGGCCGA
GCGCAGAAGTGGTCCTGCAACTTTATCCGCCTCCATCCAGTCTATTAATTGTTGCCGGGAAGCTAGAGTA
AGTAGTTCGCCAGTTAATAGTTTGCGCAACGTTGTTGCCATTGCTACAGGCATCGTGGTGTCACGCTCGT
CGTTTGGTATGGCTTCATTCAGCTCCGGTTCCCAACGATCAAGGCGAGTTACATGATCCCCCATGTTGTG
CAAAAAAGCGGTTAGCTCCTTCGGTCCTCCGATCGTTGTCAGAAGTAAGTTGGCCGCAGTGTTATCACTC
ATGGTTATGGCAGCACTGCATAATTCTCTTACTGTCATGCCATCCGTAAGATGCTTTTCTGTGACTGGTG
AGTACTCAACCAAGTCATTCTGAGAATAGTGTATGCGGCGACCGAGTTGCTCTTGCCCGGCGTCAATACG
GGATAATACCGCGCCACATAGCAGAACTTTAAAAGTGCTCATCATTGGAAAACGTTCTTCGGGGCGAAAA
CTCTCAAGGATCTTACCGCTGTTGAGATCCAGTTCGATGTAACCCACTCGTGCACCCAACTGATCTTCAG
CATCTTTTACTTTCACCAGCGTTTCTGGGTGAGCAAAAACAGGAAGGCAAAATGCCGCAAAAAAGGGAAT
AAGGGCGACACGGAAATGTTGAATACTCATACTCTTCCTTTTTCAATATTATTGAAGCATTTATCAGGGT
TATTGTCTCATGAGCGGATACATATTTGAATGTATTTAGAAAAATAAACAAATAGGGGTTCCGCGCACAT
TTCCCCGAAAAGTG
