Features (pLannotate 1.2.2; 21 found; start..end, strand, type, name):
      2..22      +  protein_bind   attB1: mutant version of attB; core recombination site for the Gateway® BP reaction BP Clonase™
     32..727     +  CDS            mKate2: mKate2 is a basic (constitutively fluorescent) red fluorescent protein published in 2009, derived from Entacmaea quadricolor. It is reported to be a rapidly-maturing monomer with moderate acid sensitivity.
    729..753     -  protein_bind   attB2: mutant version of attB; recombination site for the Gateway® BP reaction BP Clonase™
    755..1354    +  CDS            RAB1A: RAB1A_CANLF - Also known as RAB1. Experimental evidence at protein level: Swiss-Prot protein existence level 1. The small GTPases Rab are key regulators of intracellular membrane trafficking, from the formation of transport vesicles to their fusion with membranes (PubMed:1429835). Rabs cycle between an inactive GDP-bound form and an active GTP-bound form that is able to recruit to membranes different sets of downstream effectors directly responsible for vesicle formation, movement, tethering and fusion (PubMed:1429835). RAB1A regulates vesicular protein transport from the endoplasmic reticulum
   1358..1378    -  protein_bind   attB3: mutant version of attB; core recombination site for the Gateway® BP reaction BP Clonase™
   1382..1402    +  CDS            lacZα (fragment): LacZα fragment of β-galactosidase; lacZ fragment
   1418..1552    -  polyA_signal   SV40 poly(A) signal: SV40 polyadenylation signal
   1575..1658    -  CDS            large T antigen (fragment): large T antigen from SV40 (simian virus 40)
   2224..2264    -  misc_feature   MCS (fragment): pBluescript multiple cloning site
   2277..2295    -  promoter       T3 promoter: promoter for bacteriophage T3 RNA polymerase
   2340..2356    -  protein_bind   lac operator: The lac repressor binds to the lac operator to inhibit transcription in E. coli. This inhibition can be relieved by adding lactose or isopropyl-β-D-thiogalactopyranoside (IPTG). lac repressor encoded by lacI
   2364..2394    -  promoter       lac promoter: promoter for the E. coli lac operon
   2409..2430    -  protein_bind   CAP binding site: CAP binding activates transcription in the presence of cAMP. E. coli catabolite activator protein
   2443..2535    -  CDS            lacI (fragment): lac repressor; lacI; The lac repressor binds to the lac operator to inhibit transcription in E. coli. This inhibition can be relieved by adding lactose or isopropyl-β-D-thiogalactopyranoside (IPTG).
   2718..3306    -  rep_origin     ori: high-copy-number ColE1/pMB1/pBR322/pUC origin of replication
   3477..4337    -  CDS            AmpR: β-lactamase; bla; confers resistance to ampicillin, carbenicillin, and related antibiotics
   4338..4442    -  promoter       AmpR promoter: bla
   4468..4689    -  rep_origin     M13 ori (fragment) (sequence partly withheld): M13 bacteriophage origin of replication; arrow indicates direction of (+) strand synthesis
   4689..4976    +  CDS            tyr (fragment) (sequence partly withheld): TYRO_ORYLA - Also known as tyro. Experimental evidence at transcript level: Swiss-Prot protein existence level 2. This is a copper-containing oxidase that functions in the formation of pigments such as melanins and other polyphenolic compounds. From Oryzias latipes (Japanese rice fish) (Japanese killifish).
   5558..5578    +  protein_bind   attB4: mutant version of attB; core recombination site for the Gateway® BP reaction BP Clonase™
   6479..6495    -  promoter       copia promoter (fragment): strong promoter from the Drosophila transposable element copia (Sinclair et al., 1986)
>Addgene plasmid #109605 | actc1b-mKate2-rab1aa | addgene full sequence | sequence record 220549 | Addgene NGS Result
GCAAGTTTGTACAAAAAAGCAGGCTGCCACCATGGTGAGCGAGCTGATTAAGGAGAACATGCACATGAAG
CTGTACATGGAGGGCACCGTGAACAACCACCACTTCAAGTGCACATCCGAGGGCGAAGGCAAGCCCTACG
AGGGCACCCAGACCATGAGAATCAAGGCGGTCGAGGGCGGCCCTCTCCCCTTCGCCTTCGACATCCTGGC
TACCAGCTTCATGTACGGCAGCAAAACCTTCATCAACCACACCCAGGGCATCCCCGACTTCTTTAAGCAG
TCCTTCCCCGAGGGCTTCACATGGGAGAGAGTCACCACATACGAAGACGGGGGCGTGCTGACCGCTACCC
AGGACACCAGCCTCCAGGACGGCTGCCTCATCTACAACGTCAAGATCAGAGGGGTGAACTTCCCATCCAA
CGGCCCTGTGATGCAGAAGAAAACACTCGGCTGGGAGGCCTCCACCGAGACCCTGTACCCCGCTGACGGC
GGCCTGGAAGGCAGAGCCGACATGGCCCTGAAGCTCGTGGGCGGGGGCCACCTGATCTGCAACTTGAAGA
CCACATACAGATCCAAGAAACCCGCTAAGAACCTCAAGATGCCCGGCGTCTACTATGTGGACAGAAGACT
GGAAAGAATCAAGGAGGCCGACAAAGAGACCTACGTCGAGCAGCACGAGGTGGCTGTGGCCAGATACTGC
GACCTCCCTAGCAAACTGGGGCACAGAGACCCAGCTTTCTTGTACAAAGTGGTGAATCCTGAATATGATT
ACCTGTTCAAACTCCTGCTGATCGGAGACTCTGGCGTCGGGAAGTCTTGCCTTCTGCTGCGCTTTGCTGA
CGACACGTATACAGAGAGCTACATCAGCACGATAGGAGTAGACTTTAAGATCAGGACCATAGAGCTCGAC
GGGAAGACCATTAAACTACAGATCTGGGACACTGCTGGTCAGGAGCGCTTTCGCACCATCACCTCCAGCT
ACTACAGAGGAGCTCACGGCATCATCGTGGTTTATGATGTCACAGATCAGGAGTCCTTCAATAACGTCAA
GCAGTGGCTTCAGGAGATCGACCGCTACGCTAGCGAGAACGTCAACAAACTTTTGGTGGGGAACAAGTGT
GAGCTGACCACCAAGAAAGTTGTGGATTACACAGCGGCGAAGGAGTTTGCAGACTCTCTGAGCATCCCGT
TCCTGGAGACAAGCGCTAAGAGCTCCACGAACGTCGAGCAGGCCTTCATGACCATGGCTGCGGAGATCAA
GAAGAGGATGGGCCCCGGGGCCACAGCGGGCGCTGAGAAATCCAACCTGAAGATCCACAGCACACCAGTG
AAGACGTCCAGCGGAGGCTGCTGCTGACAACTTTATTATACATAGTTGATAATTCACTGGCCGTCGTTTT
ACGGTACCATCGATGATGATCCAGACATGATAAGATACATTGATGAGTTTGGACAAACCACAACTAGAAT
GCAGTGAAAAAAATGCTTTATTTGTGAAATTTGTGATGCTATTGCTTTATTTGTAACCATTATAAGCTGC
AATAAACAAGTTAACAACAACAATTGCATTCATTTTATGTTTCAGGTTCAGGGGGAGGTGTGGGAGGTTT
TTTAAAGCAAGTAAAACCTCTACAAATGTGGTATGGCTGATTATGATCCTCTAGATCAGATCTGCGAAGA
TACGGCCACGGGTGCTCTTGATCCTGTGGCTGATTTTGGACTGTGCTGCTCGCAGCTGCTGATGAATCAC
ATACTTCCTCCATTTTCTTCCACTGATTGACTGTTATAATTTCCCTAATTTCCAGGTCAAGGTGCTGTGC
ATTGTGGTAATAGATGTGACATGACGTCACTTCCAAAGGACCAATGAACATGTCTGACCAATTTCATATA
ATGTGAAAACGATTTTCATAGGCAGAATAAATAACATTTAAATTAAACTGGGCATCAGCGCAATTCAATT
GGTTTGGTAATAGCAAGGGAAAATAGAATGAAGTGATCTCCAAAAAATAAGTACTTTTTGACTGTAAATA
AAATTGTAAGGAGTAAAAAGTACTTTTTTTTCTAAAAAAATGTAATTAAGTAAAAGTAAAAGTATTGATT
TTTAATTGTACTCAAGTAAAGTAAAAATCCCCAAAAATAATACTTAAGTACAGTAATCAAGTAAAATTAC
TCAAGTACTTTACACCTCTGGTTCTTGACCCCCTACCTTCAGCAAGCCCAGCAGATCCACTAGTTCTAGA
GCGGCCGCCACCGCGGTGGAGCTCCAGCTTTTGTTCCCTTTAGTGAGGGTTAATTGCGCGCTTGGCGTAA
TCATGGTCATAGCTGTTTCCTGTGTGAAATTGTTATCCGCTCACAATTCCACACAACATACGAGCCGGAA
GCATAAAGTGTAAAGCCTGGGGTGCCTAATGAGTGAGCTAACTCACATTAATTGCGTTGCGCTCACTGCC
CGCTTTCCAGTCGGGAAACCTGTCGTGCCAGCTGCATTAATGAATCGGCCAACGCGCGGGGAGAGGCGGT
TTGCGTATTGGGCGCTCTTCCGCTTCCTCGCTCACTGACTCGCTGCGCTCGGTCGTTCGGCTGCGGCGAG
CGGTATCAGCTCACTCAAAGGCGGTAATACGGTTATCCACAGAATCAGGGGATAACGCAGGAAAGAACAT
GTGAGCAAAAGGCCAGCAAAAGGCCAGGAACCGTAAAAAGGCCGCGTTGCTGGCGTTTTTCCATAGGCTC
CGCCCCCCTGACGAGCATCACAAAAATCGACGCTCAAGTCAGAGGTGGCGAAACCCGACAGGACTATAAA
GATACCAGGCGTTTCCCCCTGGAAGCTCCCTCGTGCGCTCTCCTGTTCCGACCCTGCCGCTTACCGGATA
CCTGTCCGCCTTTCTCCCTTCGGGAAGCGTGGCGCTTTCTCATAGCTCACGCTGTAGGTATCTCAGTTCG
GTGTAGGTCGTTCGCTCCAAGCTGGGCTGTGTGCACGAACCCCCCGTTCAGCCCGACCGCTGCGCCTTAT
CCGGTAACTATCGTCTTGAGTCCAACCCGGTAAGACACGACTTATCGCCACTGGCAGCAGCCACTGGTAA
CAGGATTAGCAGAGCGAGGTATGTAGGCGGTGCTACAGAGTTCTTGAAGTGGTGGCCTAACTACGGCTAC
ACTAGAAGAACAGTATTTGGTATCTGCGCTCTGCTGAAGCCAGTTACCTTCGGAAAAAGAGTTGGTAGCT
CTTGATCCGGCAAACAAACCACCGCTGGTAGCGGTGGTTTTTTTGTTTGCAAGCAGCAGATTACGCGCAG
AAAAAAAGGATCTCAAGAAGATCCTTTGATCTTTTCTACGGGGTCTGACGCTCAGTGGAACGAAAACTCA
CGTTAAGGCATTTTGGTCATGAGATTATCAAAAAGGATCTTCACCTAGATCCTTTTAAATTAAAAATGAA
GTTTTAAATCAATCTAAAGTATATATGAGTAAACTTGGTCTGACAGTTACCAATGCTTAATCAGTGAGGC
ACCTATCTCAGCGATCTGTCTATTTCGTTCATCCATAGTTGCCTGACTCCCCGTCGTGTAGATAACTACG
ATACGGGAGGGCTTACCATCTGGCCCCAGTGCTGCAATGATACCGCGAGACCCACGCTCACCGGCTCCAG
ATTTATCAGCAATAAACCAGCCAGCCGGAAGGGCCGAGCGCAGAAGTGGTCCTGCAACTTTATCCGCCTC
CATCCAGTCTATTAATTGTTGCCGGGAAGCTAGAGTAAGTAGTTCGCCAGTTAATAGTTTGCGCAACGTT
GTTGCCATTGCTACAGGCATCGTGGTGTCACGCTCGTCGTTTGGTATGGCTTCATTCAGCTCCGGTTCCC
AACGATCAAGGCGAGTTACATGATCCCCCATGTTGTGCAAAAAAGCGGTTAGCTCCTTCGGTCCTCCGAT
CGTTGTCAGAAGTAAGTTGGCCGCAGTGTTATCACTCATGGTTATGGCAGCACTGCATAATTCTCTTACT
GTCATGCCATCCGTAAGATGCTTTTCTGTGACTGGTGAGTACTCAACCAAGTCATTCTGAGAATAGTGTA
TGCGGCGACCGAGTTGCTCTTGCCCGGCGTCAATACGGGATAATACCGCGCCACATAGCAGAACTTTAAA
AGTGCTCATCATTGGAAAACGTTCTTCGGGGCGAAAACTCTCAAGGATCTTACCGCTGTTGAGATCCAGT
TCGATGTAACCCACTCGTGCACCCAACTGATCTTCAGCATCTTTTACTTTCACCAGCGTTTCTGGGTGAG
CAAAAACAGGAAGGCAAAATGCCGCAAAAAAGGGAATAAGGGCGACACGGAAATGTTGAATACTCATACT
CTTCCTTTTTCAATATTATTGAAGCATTTATCAGGGTTATTGTCTCATGAGCGGATACATATTTGAATGT
ATTTAGAAAAATAAACAAATAGGGGTTCCGCGCACATTTCCCCGAAAAGTGCCACCTAAATTGTAAGCGT
TAATATTTTGTTAAAATTCGCGTTAAATTTTTGTTAAATCAGCTCATTTTTTAACCAATAGGCCGAAATC
GGCAAAATCCCTTATAAATCAAAAGAATAGACCGAGATAGGGT
[37 nt withheld, positions 4594-4630]
AAAGAACGTGGACTCCAACGTCAAAGG
[32 nt withheld, positions 4658-4689]
GCTGGCTAAGAACTCATCAGCCTCCCCGGTCCATCTACCCACGTACCAATGCACCAATTGGCCACAATGA
CGGCTACTACATGGTGCCATTCCTTCCTCTTTATAGGAATGGAGACTACCTCCTGTCCAACAATGCTCTT
GGATACGAGTACGCCTACCTGTTGGACCCAGGTCATTGCACAACACCAGAAATGCCCTCTGATCTGCAAA
AGACGTGAATATCTGTTCAGACACCCATATCCACTCTGTTCCACACAGGTCAGAGGTTTGTCCAGGAGTT
CTTGACAGAGGTGTAAAAAGTACTCAAAAATTTTACTCAAGTGAAAGTACAAGTACTTAGGGAAAATTTT
ACTCAATTAAAAGTAAAAGTATCTGGCTAGAATCTTACTTGAGTAAAAGTAAAAAAGTACTCCATTAAAA
TTGTACTTGAGTATTAAGGAAGTAAAAGTAAAAGCAAGAAAGAAAACTAGAGATTCTTGTTTAAGCTTTT
AATCTCAAAAAACATTAAATGAAATGCATACAAGGTTTTATCCTGCTTTAGAACTGTTTGTATTTAATTA
TCAAACTATAAGACAGACAATCTAATGCCAGTACACGCTACTCAAAGTTGTAAAACCTCAGATTTAACTT
CAGTAGAAGCTGATTCTCAAAATTGTTAGTGTCAAGCCTAGCTCTTTTGGGGCTGAAAAGCAATCCTGCA
GTGCTGAAAAGCCTCTCACAGGCAGCCGATGCGGGAAGAGGTGTATTAGTCTTGATAGAGAGGCTGCAAA
TAGCAGGAAACGTGAGCAGAGACTCCCTGGTGTCTGAAACACAGGCCAGATGGGCCCTCGAGCAGGAAAC
AGCTATGACCATGATTACGCCAAGCTATCAACTTTGTATAGAAAAGTTGGCACGCGCAGATTCCGTGTGG
GCCTGGTAATATCTTACCATTTTAAGCTATTTTAAGATTAGGGAAAAAAATTAAATAAAACTACTTTAAA
ATTACTTTCCTTAAAAAGCAACATATTTATTTAGTTTTTGTTTAACTGGCTCAAGATTGTAATATTTTAC
TTTTACATGTTTTTTTAAGTACCTAAATGTGTTCAAAAGTAAAGTATGTTATTGTTTTTTTTTTTTAATG
TTAGCTAAGCTTTAAATTGTAATATATTACTTTTAAAAGTGACTTTTTAAAAATGTAAATAAAAAAGTAA
CTATAAATGTGTAATGCATGTTATTTCTGTGGGTTTTTAATTTTCATCTCAACTGGGCTTACAATTTTAA
CATAATAAAAATCAAATCAAATCAAATCAGGCCCTTATTTGTCACATACACTCTTGTATACTGAAATAAA
CTAAATGTTGAGAAAAATTTAAATACACCAAAATAACGCATACCTTTTTTGTAATTACCTAAGTAAAACA
TTTAGTTCCTTTTTTAAGTGACTCAAGATTGTAATCTATTAATTGTAAAAGATAAAACTAGTGATCAATC
TGACGTGCTTCTATGCAGCCTGTGAGATTAATTGTGATGTTTAATTATTAAACAATTTAAATGGATCAAA
CATTTCACATGTGCTTATTGTGTCCAACAAAACCAGCAGAAGCACTTAAAAATATTGCATGACAACATGA
GTTTTTAATGTAAATTATATATACTTCCTAAACGAAGTTAATCATATTTCTAAAATAATAATGTCATTGA
AATATTTAAATAAATGATAAGCTTTAGTTGATTCAACATAAAATTGAAAGCAATAAGGACTTTTTTTTTT
TACAGCGGTGAAGCAAAAGCATGTAATAATCATATAATATAATAAATAAATAAATAAATAATGGCTCTTG
GTGCAAATATGAACACTTTAAATAAATATAGAATAAATATGATCAATAAGTCATAACGATGTGTTTTATG
TTGATTATAATTTAAACATGTTTCTAACGCAAGTTTTAAAAACTGTTTTAAAGTATTATTTTAAGTTATA
AGATCAATTTGACTCAACATTTTGTAGTGAAAATATGTTGTGTAAAATTAATATAATATACACTATAAAA
ATGCAGGGTTCCACACAATACATTAATGTTGTCCCAACACAAATCGATTAAGTTAACAAATATATGTGGA
TTGAACATAAAAAATTAAGTTGTCCCAATGAAATCTCAAGAATTGTGTTGTTTCAGCTCATTTTAAATAA
GTAGTTTTAACAAGTAAAAAATAACATATTTTTGAGTGTGTATATATATATATTACAAAATATAATAATA
TAAAATGTAAAAGATATAAACCATGCTACATATATTTAAGAGCTATTTTGCACATTACTTTTTTGCAAGC
CATTTTAGTGTTTTTTTTACAAATATATATTAGCTAAATATACAATATCTTAAATATACAATTAATCAGA
CATGCAATTAATGCATTTAACCTACATAAAAATACATGATCAACATATGTTTTATGCTGATTACAACTAA
ATCAAACGTAATGAAATTAATTTATAAAAGCGATTTAAATATGTCAATATTTTAAGTTAAAATCACTTGA
AACCTACTATAAATGAACTTAAATTAAAAAAATCTCCTTTAATTCCAATGCAACAGTGTTGTTTTTTCAG
CTGAGGACCCCCGGTGCAGATGGTTGGCCCCCGGCCCGCTATTCTAAGGAAGCCTTTCTTAATTTTAGGG
CGGCGCTGCATGCGCTCAGATCAGATTCACGGGTGGAGAGGGTTATTTTCTCTTTTTTATTTTTTCTTGC
CTGCTCATATTTGGGCCTGTGTGAACCCCAGGCTCCGCCTCGGCCCCCAGGAGCCGCTCTTATTTAAAGG
GGATCCTCGCCTTCAGTCTTCGTCCCAGTGGAAGCATCAGTCTTGTGATAACAACTTGGTGAGTCCTACA
GACCAGCGCTCGACTCTAGGCTTTAAATGCATTGATTTCTCTGGATTAGCTACCGGGAGAGTTTTAACTT
TGCTTATTAGTCTTGTGCTCGAACTGCTAGGTTTAAAGAGTGTTTTCTCTAATGCATGCATGAAGCGACA
GCTGAAAACCAGAAATAGAGCGTTTGTCCTCCTGTTAAACTCTAGCCTTTCTTTGGCATTTGTCAGTCCG
AGTCTTCAGCTGCCGGCAGGAGATTGGGTTTCAGTAACACTTGCTGAGCACAAACTACACGTGCTTTCTT
CAGATTTAATTCATTATTAATCATTCTAGATTTAAATGATGTTCTTACTCATTGCTGATTATTTTAGCCT
TGCGGAGCAGATTAAATGAGCACGTGTTTCATTAAGATTGATTTAAATATAATTAATATTTCACCACTGT
AGTTTTAAAATTGCCTTCTAAGTCATGGTTGATTTTTAATAGGTATCGGCTCTAATTAGATTACTATTTT
GGTTTTTAAATGTTATTTCTATTTCATTTGTAGGCTCGTTTTTAATGTGATTTTATTAGATTCTAGTTTT
AAAATCATCTCTTAGCCTTAATGAGCAGACTGAATGAACATGTTTCATTAAGATTAACTTCATTATAATG
AATTATTTAATCATTCTAGTGGGTTATAAATCAGCTCTATTTAAATTAATTGTCGTGTTTATTTCTATTT
AATTTTTGATTATTTTTTCAGGGTCGTTTTTATGTGATTTTTTCCCGTTTCTAATTTTAAACTAATTGTT
TGATTTTTATATGATTCGACTCTTTTTAAATGAATTGTTTTGCTTTTTTTATTGAGCATATATATATTAT
ACAATTTCAATCAACAATTGTTGTGCTTTTTAAATGTTGTTTCTATTTCATTTCTAGGGTCGATTTTATT
CGATTCTAGTTTTAAAATCGTGATTTTTAACTTCTAACCTTACTGAGCAGACTGAATGAACATGTTTCAT
CAAGATTAACTTCATTATAGTTAATTATTGAATCGTGCTAGTGGTTTATAAATCAGCTCTATTTAAATTA
ATCATCATCATTATTTCTATTTAATTTTTATTATTTCTTTAGGATTATTTTTATGTGATTTTTTTCACGT
TCTAGTTTTAAACTCAATGCTCATTACTGCTCACCCTTGCTGAGCAGTCTTTCGTTAAGATTAAATTAAT
TAATAACCATTCTAGTTTTAAAACAGTGTCTTAAGGCATAGCTGATATTTTACAAGTTTACTATTTAATA
TATCTCCTTTCTTTTTTTAGGGTCGATTTCATCTGATTTGATTAATTTTTATTATCTTCACTAAGCTTTT
TGTTCTAGGTTTTATTCTCAGTATTATTACTGTTATATTTGAACTGAATTTCTCCTCATAGTTTATTCAT
TTTATTTATTTATTTTTTGTTTATTCGCTATTTTGTATTTTAGTTTTTAATTAGAAATTTTATTAGAATC
GTTTTGAACTAGTTTTTATGCACTCTAACATTAATATTAAATCATAACTATTATTTTTATTATAATTTAT
TTGTGTTTATCTTTTTGTGTAGCTTTCATGTGTTTTTATTTTAGTTTTATTATGTTTGCATTGAATTTTT
TGGACTAGTTTATATAACGATATACAGAAAAGCCATGACAACAAATGTTTTTATAATACCTATTAAGTAT
AAGCTAATCAGATTTCCACTATTCTGTTCAAAGTTAACATTATTAGCCATTCTGATGGATCATTTGACAT
TTGTCATATGTCTTTATGAACACTGCTCTTTCAGATGCCACTTTTAAAGCTGTTTTTTACAGTAAATGAA
CGTTTATTATTATGACATTATTTCCTAAGGCCTCTAGAGTACAGCAGGATGTGGCGTGTGCATTACCGTG
TAATTATGCTGACTGTAAATGTGCATTTATAGACTGTCAGCATGTCTGACTGTGCGCTGTTGTGATTGGT
CCTGCACAGACCAAG
